>Addgene plasmid #52103 | pGEM-and2 in situ probe | depositor full sequence | sequence record 80476 | pGEM-and2 in situ probe sequence 4543 bps
GGGCGAATTGGGCCCGACGTCGCATGCTCCCGGCCGCCATGGCGGCCGCGGGAATTCGATTATGGCCAGA
CTCATTAAGATCTTTGCAACAGCTCTTGTGATCGTCTTCATGTCAGACTTCTTGAGTGCTGGTCCTGTAA
AGCGTAATGAAGAAGTGGATGGTGCATCTGAGGTGGAAACAGACAGCAAGTCACATATCCGCAAAAGGAG
GAATATTGCCTTCTACAGAAGTCAACCTGATTTCTGGGGCTGGTATAAATTCTTCATGGAGACCAACAAC
CAGGAGGGAATTGAGGACTTGGATCGAATGTACCGTGTTTACCTGCAGAACAAGCACAGAGTAGAAGAGG
GTGCCAATTTCAACCATTACCTCACTCACTTGAGTCAAATTTACAAAACCTGTGCCAACTCTGATGACCC
TGATTGCATTGCAGAGTCCACCAGCAAGCCCAAAGCTAATATTGTCATGCCTTTACCTGTGAGGCAAGCT
ACTGTGGCAGTGTGCAACCCTTACCTTGACCCTTACTGCCTCTACGCCATCAGACCAAAAGCTGCAGAAG
AGCCTTCACCTGCCCCAGCAAAGGTCCCTGCCCCAATTCTGTCACCTCTGCTCCCGCTGCCCCTGAAAGC
ACCTCTAGCCCATTATTACTATGCTCCAGTCATGGAGCCATTTTTGTCAGCTGAGCAGAGAGCAGAGCTG
TTGCGCATCTGCAACCCTTCAGACGCAGAGTGTCTGCAATACACTTGCGAGCTGCTTACGGCTACAGACC
CGCACTCGGCCCTCTGCCTTCTTACTCTCACCTTGGATGTGATCCTACCAAAGATCCTTACTGTCAGCCC
AAGCTTGTGGCAAGATCTCCCTCAGGTTTGTACCACCTGTACCCTTCCTGTAATCCCGCCACTGACCCTC
TTTGTGTTGCCAATGTTGTTGCACCTGCAGCTCAAACCGCTGAGAGTGCAGAAGCCCCAAAAGACAAGCT
CTGCAACCCTTTGTTTGACGAAGGCTGTAACCCCCTTACAGCTGCCAAGCTAGCGGCTCTCAATAAACCT
GTCCTGGAATATGCTCCAAGAGATGAGCCTGCACCTCTAAACCTGGCCTGTGACCCGCGTTACGACCCCT
ATTGTCTGATAGGTGGATCCGCTGCTCTCAGGAAGCCCCCTCCAGTTCTCCCAGAGTTCCAGACCCGTCA
CAATCTGGGTGTCCGTGGAAAGACCAAGGAAGGTTATGACTGCTATATGTTTTACGATAAGGACTGCACC
CCAGTGGAGAATCAGGATCTGAGGTCCAGTGCTGCCAGTTCCAAGCCAGACTGCCACCCATTTGACCCCA
ACTGTGGGAGGTTTGCCGCTCAGCCATCCACTGGAGCAGAGCCAGCTAAAACAGTCAAGAATGGCATCAT
TGAGCCCCATCCCGACTGTGACCCAGAAATTGATTACAACTGTCGCCTGCGCCGGTCAGAATCTGCAGGT
GATGAACCAGCCCAGCCAGAACAAGGTCATGGCAAACCTGAACACGTGGCTCCCGAGTATCCTGTTCCAA
GATTTGAGGACTTCCTCAGAGCATACGTGGGTGGCTACAAGAAATGAAATCACTAGTGAATTCGCGGCCG
CCTGCAGGTCGACCATATGGGAGAGCTCCCAACGCGTTGGATGCATAGCTTGAGTATTCTATAGTGTCAC
CTAAATAGCTTGGCGTAATCATGGTCATAGCTGTTTCCTGTGTGAAATTGTTATCCGCTCACAATTCCAC
ACAACATACGAGCCGGAAGCATAAAGTGTAAAGCCTGGGGTGCCTAATGAGTGAGCTAACTCACATTAAT
TGCGTTGCGCTCACTGCCCGCTTTCCAGTCGGGAAACCTGTCGTGCCAGCTGCATTAATGAATCGGCCAA
CGCGCGGGGAGAGGCGGTTTGCGTATTGGGCGCTCTTCCGCTTCCTCGCTCACTGACTCGCTGCGCTCGG
TCGTTCGGCTGCGGCGAGCGGTATCAGCTCACTCAAAGGCGGTAATACGGTTATCCACAGAATCAGGGGA
TAACGCAGGAAAGAACATGTGAGCAAAAGGCCAGCAAAAGGCCAGGAACCGTAAAAAGGCCGCGTTGCTG
GCGTTTTTCCATAGGCTCCGCCCCCCTGACGAGCATCACAAAAATCGACGCTCAAGTCAGAGGTGGCGAA
ACCCGACAGGACTATAAAGATACCAGGCGTTTCCCCCTGGAAGCTCCCTCGTGCGCTCTCCTGTTCCGAC
CCTGCCGCTTACCGGATACCTGTCCGCCTTTCTCCCTTCGGGAAGCGTGGCGCTTTCTCATAGCTCACGC
TGTAGGTATCTCAGTTCGGTGTAGGTCGTTCGCTCCAAGCTGGGCTGTGTGCACGAACCCCCCGTTCAGC
CCGACCGCTGCGCCTTATCCGGTAACTATCGTCTTGAGTCCAACCCGGTAAGACACGACTTATCGCCACT
GGCAGCAGCCACTGGTAACAGGATTAGCAGAGCGAGGTATGTAGGCGGTGCTACAGAGTTCTTGAAGTGG
TGGCCTAACTACGGCTACACTAGAAGAACAGTATTTGGTATCTGCGCTCTGCTGAAGCCAGTTACCTTCG
GAAAAAGAGTTGGTAGCTCTTGATCCGGCAAACAAACCACCGCTGGTAGCGGTGGTTTTTTTGTTTGCAA
GCAGCAGATTACGCGCAGAAAAAAAGGATCTCAAGAAGATCCTTTGATCTTTTCTACGGGGTCTGACGCT
CAGTGGAACGAAAACTCACGTTAAGGGATTTTGGTCATGAGATTATCAAAAAGGATCTTCACCTAGATCC
TTTTAAATTAAAAATGAAGTTTTAAATCAATCTAAAGTATATATGAGTAAACTTGGTCTGACAGTTACCA
ATGCTTAATCAGTGAGGCACCTATCTCAGCGATCTGTCTATTTCGTTCATCCATAGTTGCCTGACTCCCC
GTCGTGTAGATAACTACGATACGGGAGGGCTTACCATCTGGCCCCAGTGCTGCAATGATACCGCGAGACC
CACGCTCACCGGCTCCAGATTTATCAGCAATAAACCAGCCAGCCGGAAGGGCCGAGCGCAGAAGTGGTCC
TGCAACTTTATCCGCCTCCATCCAGTCTATTAATTGTTGCCGGGAAGCTAGAGTAAGTAGTTCGCCAGTT
AATAGTTTGCGCAACGTTGTTGCCATTGCTACAGGCATCGTGGTGTCACGCTCGTCGTTTGGTATGGCTT
CATTCAGCTCCGGTTCCCAACGATCAAGGCGAGTTACATGATCCCCCATGTTGTGCAAAAAAGCGGTTAG
CTCCTTCGGTCCTCCGATCGTTGTCAGAAGTAAGTTGGCCGCAGTGTTATCACTCATGGTTATGGCAGCA
CTGCATAATTCTCTTACTGTCATGCCATCCGTAAGATGCTTTTCTGTGACTGGTGAGTACTCAACCAAGT
CATTCTGAGAATAGTGTATGCGGCGACCGAGTTGCTCTTGCCCGGCGTCAATACGGGATAATACCGCGCC
ACATAGCAGAACTTTAAAAGTGCTCATCATTGGAAAACGTTCTTCGGGGCGAAAACTCTCAAGGATCTTA
CCGCTGTTGAGATCCAGTTCGATGTAACCCACTCGTGCACCCAACTGATCTTCAGCATCTTTTACTTTCA
CCAGCGTTTCTGGGTGAGCAAAAACAGGAAGGCAAAATGCCGCAAAAAAGGGAATAAGGGCGACACGGAA
ATGTTGAATACTCATACTCTTCCTTTTTCAATATTATTGAAGCATTTATCAGGGTTATTGTCTCATGAGC
GGATACATATTTGAATGTATTTAGAAAAATAAACAAATAGGGGTTCCGCGCACATTTCCCCGAAAAGTGC
CACCTGATGCGGTGTGAAATACCGCACAGATGCGTAAGGAGAAAATACCGCATCAGGAAATTGTAAGCGT
TAATATTTTGTTAAAATTCGCGTTAAATTTTTGTTAAATCAGCTCATTTTTTAACCAATAGGCCGAAATC
GGCAAAATCCCTTATAAATCAAAAGAATAGACCGAGATAGGGT
[37 nt withheld, positions 4034-4070]
AAAGAACGTGGACTCCAACGTCAAAGG
[49 nt withheld, positions 4098-4146]
T
[91 nt withheld, positions 4148-4238]
G
[124 nt withheld, positions 4240-4363]
CCATTCGCCATTCAGGCTGCGCAACTGTTGGGAAGGGCGATCGGTGCGGGCCTCTTCGCTATTACGCCAG
CTGGCGAAAGGGGGATGTGCTGCAAGGCGATTAAGTTGGGTAACGCCAGGGTTTTCCCAGTCACGACGTT
GTAAAACGACGGCCAGTGAATTGTAATACGACTCACTATA
Features (pLannotate 1.2.2; 13 found; start..end, strand, type, name):
   1594..1656    -  CDS            VESPI_VESMG (fragment): Experimental evidence at protein level: Swiss-Prot protein existence level 1. Shows contractile activity on isolated ileum smooth muscle. From Vespa magnifica (Hornet).
   1668..1686    -  promoter       SP6 promoter: promoter for bacteriophage SP6 RNA polymerase
   1728..1744    -  protein_bind   lac operator: The lac repressor binds to the lac operator to inhibit transcription in E. coli. This inhibition can be relieved by adding lactose or isopropyl-β-D-thiogalactopyranoside (IPTG). lac repressor encoded by lacI
   1752..1782    -  promoter       lac promoter: promoter for the E. coli lac operon
   1797..1818    -  protein_bind   CAP binding site: CAP binding activates transcription in the presence of cAMP. E. coli catabolite activator protein
   1831..1923    -  CDS            lacI (fragment): lac repressor; lacI; The lac repressor binds to the lac operator to inhibit transcription in E. coli. This inhibition can be relieved by adding lactose or isopropyl-β-D-thiogalactopyranoside (IPTG).
   2106..2694    -  rep_origin     ori: high-copy-number ColE1/pMB1/pBR322/pUC origin of replication
   2865..3725    -  CDS            AmpR: β-lactamase; bla; confers resistance to ampicillin, carbenicillin, and related antibiotics
   3726..3830    -  promoter       AmpR promoter: bla
   3857..3907    +  misc_feature   bom (fragment): basis of mobility region from pBR322
   3935..4363    -  rep_origin     f1 ori (sequence partly withheld): f1 bacteriophage origin of replication; arrow indicates direction of (+) strand synthesis
   4367..4524    -  CDS            lacZα (fragment): LacZα fragment of β-galactosidase; lacZ fragment
   4527..2       +  promoter       T7 promoter (across the origin): promoter for bacteriophage T7 RNA polymerase
