[The description below was written by a language model from this plasmid's Addgene catalogue record and pLannotate feature annotations shown in this document.]
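Description:
pGEM-and2 in situ probe is a riboprobe template plasmid built on the pGEM-T Easy cloning backbone, carrying a roughly 1.5 kb fragment of the zebrafish (Danio rerio) actinodin 2 gene (and2) in a construct of about 4.5 kb. Although catalogued as a bacterial expression vector, it functions as an in vitro transcription template rather than a protein expression plasmid. It is propagated in E. coli from a high-copy ColE1/pUC-type origin and selected with ampicillin through the bla (β-lactamase) gene and its native promoter. An f1 phage origin is also present, a standard backbone element that allows single-stranded DNA production.

The insert itself is not annotated in the feature table, but it occupies the unannotated stretch between the T7 promoter, which spans the sequence origin, and the SP6 promoter on the opposite strand. These two opposing phage promoters flank the cloning site, so either strand of the insert can be transcribed in vitro. According to the record, the antisense probe is made by linearizing with ApaI and transcribing with SP6 RNA polymerase, which gives a run-off transcript complementary to and2 mRNA. The lac promoter, lac operator, CAP site and lacZα fragment are remnants of the backbone's blue/white screening cassette, which is interrupted by the insert. The short hits to lacI, a bom region and a hornet peptide are fragmentary matches, and the last is probably a spurious annotation.

The plasmid is intended for generating labelled RNA probes to detect and2 expression by in situ hybridization in zebrafish, and it was deposited in connection with a study of fin regeneration.
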