Addgene plasmid #52103: pGEM-and2 in situ probe
Purpose: actinodin 2 and2 antisense in situ probe linearize w/ ApaI SP6 pol
Depositing lab: Didier Stainier. Depositing organization: Max Planck Institute for Heart and Lung Research. Publication: Dynamics of zebrafish fin regeneration using a pulsed SILAC approach. Nolte H, Holper S, Housley MP, Islam S, Piller T, Konzer A, Stainier DY, Braun T, Kruger M. Proteomics. 2015 Feb;15(4):739-51. doi: 10.1002/pmic.201400316. PubMed 25504979.
Backbone
  Vector backbone: pGEM-T easy
  Backbone manufacturer: promega
  Backbone size w/o insert (bp): 3000
  Total vector size (bp): 4500
  Vector type: Bacterial Expression
Growth in bacteria
  Bacterial resistance: Ampicillin, 100 μg/mL
  Growth temperature: 37°C
  Growth strain: DH5alpha
  Copy number: High Copy
Gene/Insert
  Gene/Insert name: actinodin 2 in situ probe (alt name: and2)
  Species: D. rerio (zebrafish)
  Insert size (bp): 1500
  Entrez Gene: and2 (a.k.a. zgc:175106)
Terms and licenses: Academic/Nonprofit Terms; Industry Terms: Not Available to Industry
How to cite: pGEM-and2 in situ probe was a gift from Didier Stainier (Addgene plasmid # 52103 ; http://n2t.net/addgene:52103 ; RRID:Addgene_52103)
