>Addgene plasmid #52103 | pGEM-and2 in situ probe | addgene partial sequence | sequence record 81938 | M13pUC-Fwd 5'-CCCAGTCACGACGTTGTAAAACG-3'
AATTGTAATACGACTCACTATAGGGCGAATTGGGCCCGACGTCGCATGCTCCCGGCCGCCATGGCGGCCG
CGGGAATTCGATTATGGCCAGACTCATTAAGATCTTTGCAACAGCTCTTGTGATCGTCTTCATGTCAGAC
TTCTTGAGTGCTGGTCCTGTAAAGCGTAATGAAGAAGTGGATGGTGCATCTGAGGTGGAAACAGACAGCA
AGTCACATATCCGCAAAAGGAGGAATATTGCCTTCTACAGAAGTCAACCTGATTTCTGGGGCTGGTATAA
ATTCTTCATGGAGACCAACAACCAGGAGGGAATTGAGGACTTGGATCGAATGTACCGTGTTTACCTGCAG
AACAAGCACAGAGTAGAAGAGGGTGCCAATTTCAACCATTACCTCACTCACTTGAGTCAAATTTACAAAA
CCTGTGCCAACTCTGATGACCCTGATTGCATTGCAGAGTCCACCAGCAAGCCCAAAGCTAATATTGTCAT
GCCTTTACCTGTGAGGCAAGCTACTGTGGCAGTGTGCAACCCTTACCTTGACCCTTACTGCCTCTACGCC
ATCAGACCAAAAGCTGCAGAAGAGCCTTCACCTGCCCCAGCAAAGGTCCCTGCCCCAATTCTGTCACCTC
TGCTCCCGCTGCCCCTGAAAGCACCTCTAGCCCATTATTACTATGCTCCAGTCATGGAGCCATTTTTGTC
AGCTGAGCAGAGAGCAGAGCTGTTGCGCATCTGCAACCCTTCAGACGCAGAGTGTCTGCAATACACTTGC
GAGCTGCTTACGGCTACAGACCCGCACTCGGCCCTCTGCCTTCTTACTCTCACCTTGGATGTGATCCTAC
CAAAGATCCTTACTGTCAGCCCAAGCTTGTGGCAAGATCTCCCTCAGGTTTGTACCACCTGTACCCTTCC
TGTAATCCCGCCACTGACCCTCTTTGTGTTGCCAATGTTGTTGCACCTGCAGCTCAAACCGCTGAGAGTG
CAGAAGCCCCAAAAGACAAGCTCTGCAACCCTTTGTTTGACGAAGGCTGTAACCCCCTTACAGCTGCCAA
GCTAGCGGCTCTCAATAAACCTGTCCTGGAATATGCTCCAAGA
